# Supplementary material for: High-Throughput DNA melt measurements enable improved models of DNA folding thermodynamics
Source: bioRxiv preprint, doi:10.1101/2024.01.08.574731, version 2 (2024-04-20)
Supplement: Supplemental files [file 574731_file02.zip › SuppMaterials/SuppFiles/LibrarySequenceMaps/array_melt_cy3_control.gb]

LOCUS       NNN_Cy3_control          162 bp ds-DNA     linear       06-JAN-2024
DEFINITION  .
FEATURES             Location/Qualifiers
     misc_feature    1..29
                     /label="C"
                     /ApEinfo_revcolor="#85dae9"
                     /ApEinfo_fwdcolor="#85dae9"
     misc_feature    1..127
                     /label="synthesized fragment"
                     /ApEinfo_revcolor="#faac61"
                     /ApEinfo_fwdcolor="#faac61"
     misc_feature    30..62
                     /label="TruSeq_R1"
                     /ApEinfo_revcolor="#b7e6d7"
                     /ApEinfo_fwdcolor="#b7e6d7"
     misc_feature    63..101
                     /label="NNN Cy3 quench binding"
                     /ApEinfo_revcolor="#ffef86"
                     /ApEinfo_fwdcolor="#ffef86"
     primer          complement(63..101)
                     /label="fluor_oligo"
                     /note="sequence: CCTTGTACCAGAGCGTGTGCATCGCGAGCCTTCAACAGC"
                     /ApEinfo_revcolor="#b1ff67"
                     /ApEinfo_fwdcolor="#b1ff67"
     misc_feature    102..138
                     /label="TruSeq non-multiplexed read2'"
                     /ApEinfo_revcolor="#c6c9d1"
                     /ApEinfo_fwdcolor="#c6c9d1"
     misc_feature    139..162
                     /label="D"
                     /ApEinfo_revcolor="#d59687"
                     /ApEinfo_fwdcolor="#d59687"
ORIGIN
        1 AATGATACGG CGACCACCGA GATCTACACA CACTCTTTCC CTACACGACG CTCTTCCGAT
       61 CTGCTGTTGA AGGCTCGCGA TGCACACGCT CTGGTACAAG GAGATCGGAA GAGCGGTTCA
      121 GCAGGAATGC CGAGACCGAT CTCGTATGCC GTCTTCTGCT TG
//
