# Supplementary material for: High-Throughput DNA melt measurements enable improved models of DNA folding thermodynamics
Source: bioRxiv preprint, doi:10.1101/2024.01.08.574731, version 2 (2024-04-20)
Supplement: Supplemental files [file 574731_file02.zip › SuppMaterials/SuppFiles/LibrarySequenceMaps/array_melt_library_assembly.gb]

LOCUS       NNN_library_assembly     337 bp ds-DNA     linear       16-JAN-2024
DEFINITION  .
FEATURES             Location/Qualifiers
     misc_feature    1..29
                     /label="C"
                     /ApEinfo_revcolor="#85dae9"
                     /ApEinfo_fwdcolor="#85dae9"
     primer          1..29
                     /label="C"
                     /note="sequence: AATGATACGGCGACCACCGAGATCTACAC"
                     /ApEinfo_revcolor="#9eafd2"
                     /ApEinfo_fwdcolor="#9eafd2"
     primer          1..115
                     /label="C-i7pr-bc-T7A1"
                     /note="sequence: AATGATACGGCGACCACCGAGATCTACACACTGGTATGCGAGACGCAGGATGNNNNNNNNNNATTTATCAAAAAGAGTATTGACTTAAAGTCTAACCTATAGGATACTTACAGCC"
                     /ApEinfo_revcolor="#9eafd2"
                     /ApEinfo_fwdcolor="#9eafd2"
     misc_feature    30..52
                     /label="i7 primer (sense, partial)"
                     /ApEinfo_revcolor="#b4abac"
                     /ApEinfo_fwdcolor="#b4abac"
     misc_feature    53..62
                     /label="UMI"
                     /ApEinfo_revcolor="#b7e6d7"
                     /ApEinfo_fwdcolor="#b7e6d7"
     misc_feature    63..115
                     /label="T7A1"
                     /ApEinfo_revcolor="#f8d3a9"
                     /ApEinfo_fwdcolor="#f8d3a9"
     primer          102..175
                     /label="T7-A1-library"
                     /note="sequence: GGATACTTACAGCCATGTAGTAAGGAGGTTGTATGGAAGACGTTCCTGGATCCGCTGTTGAAGGCTCGCGATGC"
                     /ApEinfo_revcolor="#9eafd2"
                     /ApEinfo_fwdcolor="#9eafd2"
     misc_feature    116..154
                     /label="E. coli initial stall sequence"
                     /ApEinfo_revcolor="#faac61"
                     /ApEinfo_fwdcolor="#faac61"
     misc_feature    155..193
                     /label="fluor binding site"
                     /ApEinfo_revcolor="#b1ff67"
                     /ApEinfo_fwdcolor="#b1ff67"
     misc_feature    complement(155..302)
                     /label="synthesized fragment"
                     /ApEinfo_revcolor="#c7b0e3"
                     /ApEinfo_fwdcolor="#c7b0e3"
     misc_feature    196..215
                     /label="variable region"
                     /ApEinfo_revcolor="#ff9ccd"
                     /ApEinfo_fwdcolor="#ff9ccd"
     misc_feature    218..256
                     /label="quench binding site"
                     /ApEinfo_revcolor="#b4abac"
                     /ApEinfo_fwdcolor="#b4abac"
     misc_feature    257..276
                     /label="filler sequence"
                     /ApEinfo_revcolor="#d6b295"
                     /ApEinfo_fwdcolor="#d6b295"
     primer          complement(277..337)
                     /label="bio-D-TruSeq_R2"
                     /note="sequence: CAAGCAGAAGACGGCATACGAGATCGGTCTCGGCATTCCTGCTGAACCGCTCTTCCGATCT"
                     /ApEinfo_revcolor="#9eafd2"
                     /ApEinfo_fwdcolor="#9eafd2"
     misc_feature    277..313
                     /label="TruSeq non-multiplexed read2'"
                     /ApEinfo_revcolor="#c6c9d1"
                     /ApEinfo_fwdcolor="#c6c9d1"
     misc_feature    314..337
                     /label="D'"
                     /ApEinfo_revcolor="#d59687"
                     /ApEinfo_fwdcolor="#d59687"
     primer          complement(314..337)
                     /label="D"
                     /note="sequence: CAAGCAGAAGACGGCATACGAGAT"
                     /ApEinfo_revcolor="#9eafd2"
                     /ApEinfo_fwdcolor="#9eafd2"
ORIGIN
        1 AATGATACGG CGACCACCGA GATCTACACA CTGGTATGCG AGACGCAGGA TGNNNNNNNN
       61 NNATTTATCA AAAAGAGTAT TGACTTAAAG TCTAACCTAT AGGATACTTA CAGCCATGTA
      121 GTAAGGAGGT TGTATGGAAG ACGTTCCTGG ATCCGCTGTT GAAGGCTCGC GATGCACACG
      181 CTCTGGTACA AGGAANNNNN NNNNNNNNNN NNNNNAAGGC ACTGGGCAAT ACGAGCTCAA
      241 GCCAGTCTCG CAGTCCNNNN NNNNNNNNNN NNNNNNAGAT CGGAAGAGCG GTTCAGCAGG
      301 AATGCCGAGA CCGATCTCGT ATGCCGTCTT CTGCTTG
//
