# Supplementary material for: High-Throughput DNA melt measurements enable improved models of DNA folding thermodynamics
Source: bioRxiv preprint, doi:10.1101/2024.01.08.574731, version 2 (2024-04-20)
Supplement: Supplemental files [file 574731_file02.zip › SuppMaterials/SuppFiles/LibrarySequenceMaps/array_melt_fiducial.gb]

LOCUS       NNN_fiducial             158 bp ds-DNA     linear       06-JAN-2024
DEFINITION  .
FEATURES             Location/Qualifiers
     misc_feature    1..29
                     /label="C"
                     /ApEinfo_revcolor="#85dae9"
                     /ApEinfo_fwdcolor="#85dae9"
     misc_feature    1..123
                     /label="synthesized fragment"
                     /ApEinfo_revcolor="#faac61"
                     /ApEinfo_fwdcolor="#faac61"
     misc_feature    30..62
                     /label="TruSeq_R1"
                     /ApEinfo_revcolor="#b7e6d7"
                     /ApEinfo_fwdcolor="#b7e6d7"
     misc_feature    63..97
                     /label="Fiducial binding site"
                     /ApEinfo_revcolor="#f58a5e"
                     /ApEinfo_fwdcolor="#f58a5e"
     primer          complement(63..97)
                     /label="red_oligo"
                     /note="sequence: CGTAGGGTTGACTAAGAGCCGTTAGATGCGTCGCC"
                     /ApEinfo_revcolor="#b7e6d7"
                     /ApEinfo_fwdcolor="#b7e6d7"
     misc_feature    98..134
                     /label="TruSeq non-multiplexed read2"
                     /ApEinfo_revcolor="#c6c9d1"
                     /ApEinfo_fwdcolor="#c6c9d1"
     misc_feature    135..158
                     /label="D"
                     /ApEinfo_revcolor="#d59687"
                     /ApEinfo_fwdcolor="#d59687"
ORIGIN
        1 AATGATACGG CGACCACCGA GATCTACACA CACTCTTTCC CTACACGACG CTCTTCCGAT
       61 CTGGCGACGC ATCTAACGGC TCTTAGTCAA CCCTACGAGA TCGGAAGAGC GGTTCAGCAG
      121 GAATGCCGAG ACCGATCTCG TATGCCGTCT TCTGCTTG
//
