# Supplementary material for: High-Throughput DNA melt measurements enable improved models of DNA folding thermodynamics
Source: bioRxiv preprint, doi:10.1101/2024.01.08.574731, version 2 (2024-04-20)
Supplement: Supplemental files [file 574731_file02.zip › SuppMaterials/SuppFiles/LibrarySequenceMaps/array_melt_library_oligo_bound.gb]

LOCUS       NNN_library_oligo_bound  337 bp ds-DNA     linear       11-JAN-2024
DEFINITION  .
FEATURES             Location/Qualifiers
     misc_feature    1..29
                     /label="C"
                     /ApEinfo_revcolor="#85dae9"
                     /ApEinfo_fwdcolor="#85dae9"
     misc_feature    30..52
                     /label="i7 primer (sense, partial)"
                     /ApEinfo_revcolor="#b4abac"
                     /ApEinfo_fwdcolor="#b4abac"
     misc_feature    53..62
                     /label="UMI"
                     /ApEinfo_revcolor="#b7e6d7"
                     /ApEinfo_fwdcolor="#b7e6d7"
     misc_feature    63..115
                     /label="T7A1"
                     /ApEinfo_revcolor="#f8d3a9"
                     /ApEinfo_fwdcolor="#f8d3a9"
     misc_feature    116..154
                     /label="E. coli initial stall sequence"
                     /ApEinfo_revcolor="#faac61"
                     /ApEinfo_fwdcolor="#faac61"
     primer          complement(116..154)
                     /label="dark-stall'"
                     /note="sequence: GGATCCAGGAACGTCTTCCATACAACCTCCTTACTACAT"
                     /ApEinfo_revcolor="#f7977a"
                     /ApEinfo_fwdcolor="#f7977a"
     misc_feature    155..193
                     /label="fluor binding site"
                     /ApEinfo_revcolor="#b1ff67"
                     /ApEinfo_fwdcolor="#b1ff67"
     primer          complement(155..193)
                     /label="fluor_oligo"
                     /note="sequence: CCTTGTACCAGAGCGTGTGCATCGCGAGCCTTCAACAGC"
                     /ApEinfo_revcolor="#b1ff67"
                     /ApEinfo_fwdcolor="#b1ff67"
     misc_feature    complement(155..302)
                     /label="synthesized fragment"
                     /ApEinfo_revcolor="#c7b0e3"
                     /ApEinfo_fwdcolor="#c7b0e3"
     misc_feature    196..215
                     /label="variable region"
                     /ApEinfo_revcolor="#ff9ccd"
                     /ApEinfo_fwdcolor="#ff9ccd"
     misc_feature    218..256
                     /label="quench binding site"
                     /ApEinfo_revcolor="#b4abac"
                     /ApEinfo_fwdcolor="#b4abac"
     primer          complement(218..256)
                     /label="quench_oligo"
                     /note="sequence: GGACTGCGAGACTGGCTTGAGCTCGTATTGCCCAGTGCC"
                     /ApEinfo_revcolor="#b4abac"
                     /ApEinfo_fwdcolor="#b4abac"
     misc_feature    257..276
                     /label="filler sequence"
                     /ApEinfo_revcolor="#d6b295"
                     /ApEinfo_fwdcolor="#d6b295"
     primer          complement(277..337)
                     /label="bio-D-TruSeq_R2"
                     /note="sequence: CAAGCAGAAGACGGCATACGAGATCGGTCTCGGCATTCCTGCTGAACCGCTCTTCCGATCT"
                     /ApEinfo_revcolor="#9eafd2"
                     /ApEinfo_fwdcolor="#9eafd2"
     misc_feature    277..313
                     /label="TruSeq non-multiplexed read2'"
                     /ApEinfo_revcolor="#c6c9d1"
                     /ApEinfo_fwdcolor="#c6c9d1"
     misc_feature    314..337
                     /label="D'"
                     /ApEinfo_revcolor="#d59687"
                     /ApEinfo_fwdcolor="#d59687"
ORIGIN
        1 AATGATACGG CGACCACCGA GATCTACACA CTGGTATGCG AGACGCAGGA TGNNNNNNNN
       61 NNATTTATCA AAAAGAGTAT TGACTTAAAG TCTAACCTAT AGGATACTTA CAGCCATGTA
      121 GTAAGGAGGT TGTATGGAAG ACGTTCCTGG ATCCGCTGTT GAAGGCTCGC GATGCACACG
      181 CTCTGGTACA AGGAANNNNN NNNNNNNNNN NNNNNAAGGC ACTGGGCAAT ACGAGCTCAA
      241 GCCAGTCTCG CAGTCCNNNN NNNNNNNNNN NNNNNNAGAT CGGAAGAGCG GTTCAGCAGG
      301 AATGCCGAGA CCGATCTCGT ATGCCGTCTT CTGCTTG
//
